>Addgene plasmid #121820 | JI702: pMAGIC (L5-L4) hU6::SaCas9 gRNA scaffold; RIP | addgene full sequence | sequence record 237373 | Addgene NGS Result
CTTTCCTGCGTTATCCCCTGATTCTGTGGATAACCGTATTACCGCCTTTGAGTGAGCTGATACCGCTCGC
CGCAGCCGAACGACCGAGCGCAGCGAGTCAGTGAGCGAGGAAGCGGAAGAGCGCCCAATACGCAAACCGC
CTCTCCCCGCGCGTTGGCCGATTCATTAATGCAGCTGGCACGACAGGTTTCCCGACTGGAAAGCGGGCAG
TGAGCGCAACGCAATTAATACGCGTACCGCTAGCCAGGAAGAGTTTGTAGAAACGCAAAAAGGCCATCCG
TCAGGATGGCCTTCTGCTTAGTTTGATGCCTGGCAGTTTATGGCGGGCGTCCTGCCCGCCACCCTCCGGG
CCGTTGCTTCACAACGTTCAAATCCGCTCCCGGCGGATTTGTCCTACTCAGGAGAGCGTTCACCGACAAA
CAACAGATAAAACGAAAGGCCCAGTCTTCCGACTGAGCCTTTCGTTTTATTTGATGCCTGGCAGTTCCCT
ACTCTCGCGTTAACGCTAGCATGGATGTTTTCCCAGTCACGACGTTGTAAAACGACGGCCAGTCTTAAGC
TCGGGCCCCAAATAATGATTTTATTTTGACTGATAGTGACCTGTTCGTTGCAACAAATTGATGAGCAATG
CTTTTTTATAATGCCAACTTTGTATACAAAAGTTGTGGTACCTGAGGGCCTATTTCCCATGATTCCTTCA
TATTTGCATATACGATACAAGGCTGTTAGAGAGATAATTGGAATTAATTTGACTGTAAACACAAAGATAT
TAGTACAAAATACGTGACGTAGAAAGTAATAATTTCTTGGGTAGTTTGCAGTTTTAAAATTATGTTTTAA
AATGGACTATCATATGCTTACCGTAACTTGAAAGTATTTCGATTTCTTGGCTTTATATATCTTGTGGAAA
GGACGAAACACCGGAGACCACGGCAGGTCTCAGTTTAAGTACTCTGTGCTGGAAACAGCACAGAATCTAC
TAAACAAGGCAAAATGCCGTGTTTATCTCGTCAACTTGTTGGCGAGATTTTTGCGGCCGCTGTACATACG
ACTCTAGAAAGACTGAGCTAAGAATCCAGCTATCAATAGAAACTATGAAACAGTTCCAGGGACAAAGATA
CCAGGTCCCCAACAACTGCAACTTTCTGGGAAATGAGGTGGAAAATGCTCAGCCAAGGAAAAAGAGGGCC
TTACCCTCTCTGGGACAATGATTGTGCTGTGAACTGCTTCATCAGGCCATCTGGCCCCTTGTTAATAATC
TAATTACCCTAGGTCTAAGTAGAGTTGTTGACGTCCAATGAGCGCTTTCTGCAGACTTAGCACTAGGCAA
GTGTTTGGAAATTACAGCTTCAGCCCCTCTCGCCATCTGCCTACCTACCCCTCCTAGAGCCCTTAATGGG
CCAAACGGCAAAGTCCAGGGGGCAGAGAGGAGGTGCTTTGGACTATAAAGCTAGTGGGGACCCAGTAACT
CCCAACCCTAAGTGACCAGCTACGAATTCCACCCAACTTTTCTATACAAAGTTGGCATTATAAGAAAGCA
TTGCTTATCAATTTGTTGCAACGAACAGGTCACTATCAGTCAAAATAAAATCATTATTTGCCATCCAGCT
GCAGGGCGGCCGCGATATCCCCTATAGTGAGTCGTATTACATGGTCATAGCTGTTTCCTGGCAGCTCTGG
CCCGTGTCTCAAAATCTCTGATGTTACATTGCACAAGATAAAAATATATCATCATGAACAATAAAACTGT
CTGCTTACATAAACAGTAATACAAGGGGTGTTATGAGCCATATTCAACGGGAAACGTCGAGGCCGCGATT
AAATTCCAACATGGATGCTGATTTATATGGGTATAAATGGGCTCGCGATAATGTCGGGCAATCAGGTGCG
ACAATCTATCGCTTGTATGGGAAGCCCGATGCGCCAGAGTTGTTTCTGAAACATGGCAAAGGTAGCGTTG
CCAATGATGTTACAGATGAGATGGTCAGACTAAACTGGCTGACGGAATTTATGCCTCTTCCGACCATCAA
GCATTTTATCCGTACTCCTGATGATGCATGGTTACTCACCACTGCGATCCCCGGAAAAACAGCATTCCAG
GTATTAGAAGAATATCCTGATTCAGGTGAAAATATTGTTGATGCGCTGGCAGTGTTCCTGCGCCGGTTGC
ATTCGATTCCTGTTTGTAATTGTCCTTTTAACAGCGATCGCGTATTTCGTCTCGCTCAGGCGCAATCACG
AATGAATAACGGTTTGGTTGATGCGAGTGATTTTGATGACGAGCGTAATGGCTGGCCTGTTGAACAAGTC
TGGAAAGAAATGCATAAACTTTTGCCATTCTCACCGGATTCAGTCGTCACTCATGGTGATTTCTCACTTG
ATAACCTTATTTTTGACGAGGGGAAATTAATAGGTTGTATTGATGTTGGACGAGTCGGAATCGCAGACCG
ATACCAGGATCTTGCCATCCTATGGAACTGCCTCGGTGAGTTTTCTCCTTCATTACAGAAACGGCTTTTT
CAAAAATATGGTATTGATAATCCTGATATGAATAAATTGCAGTTTCATTTGATGCTCGATGAGTTTTTCT
AATCAGAATTGGTTAATTGGTTGTAACACTGGCAGAGCATTACGCTGACTTGACGGGACGGCGCAAGCTC
ATGACCAAAATCCCTTAACGTGAGTTACGCGTCGTTCCACTGAGCGTCAGACCCCGTAGAAAAGATCAAA
GGATCTTCTTGAGATCCTTTTTTTCTGCGCGTAATCTGCTGCTTGCAAACAAAAAAACCACCGCTACCAG
CGGTGGTTTGTTTGCCGGATCAAGAGCTACCAACTCTTTTTCCGAAGGTAACTGGCTTCAGCAGAGCGCA
GATACCAAATACTGTTCTTCTAGTGTAGCCGTAGTTAGGCCACCACTTCAAGAACTCTGTAGCACCGCCT
ACATACCTCGCTCTGCTAATCCTGTTACCAGTGGCTGCTGCCAGTGGCGATAAGTCGTGTCTTACCGGGT
TGGACTCAAGACGATAGTTACCGGATAAGGCGCAGCGGTCGGGCTGAACGGGGGGTTCGTGCACACAGCC
CAGCTTGGAGCGAACGACCTACACCGAACTGAGATACCTACAGCGTGAGCTATGAGAAAGCGCCACGCTT
CCCGAAGGGAGAAAGGCGGACAGGTATCCGGTAAGCGGCAGGGTCGGAACAGGAGAGCGCACGAGGGAGC
TTCCAGGGGGAAACGCCTGGTATCTTTATAGTCCTGTCGGGTTTCGCCACCTCTGACTTGAGCGTCGATT
TTTGTGATGCTCGTCAGGGGGGCGGAGCCTATGGAAAAACGCCAGCAACGCGGCCTTTTTACGGTTCCTG
GCCTTTTGCTGGCCTTTTGCTCACATGTT
Features (pLannotate 1.2.2; 11 found; start..end, strand, type, name):
    121..213     +  CDS            lacI (fragment): lac repressor; lacI; The lac repressor binds to the lac operator to inhibit transcription in E. coli. This inhibition can be relieved by adding lactose or isopropyl-β-D-thiogalactopyranoside (IPTG).
    268..295     -  terminator     rrnB T2 terminator: transcription terminator T2 from the E. coli rrnB gene
    427..470     +  terminator     rrnB T1 terminator: Escherichia coli rrnB; transcription terminator T1 from the E. coli rrnB gene
    517..553     -  CDS            lacZα (fragment): LacZα fragment of β-galactosidase; lacZ fragment
    570..665     +  protein_bind   attL5: mutant version of attL; recombination site for the Gateway® LR reaction LR Clonase™
    674..914     +  promoter       U6 promoter: RNA polymerase III promoter for human U6 snRNA
    970..1027    +  misc_RNA       Sa gRNA scaffold (fragment): guide RNA scaffold for the Staphylococcus aureus CRISPR/Cas9 system
   1504..1599    -  protein_bind   attL4: mutant version of attL; recombination site for the Gateway® LR reaction LR Clonase™
   1631..1649    -  promoter       T7 promoter: promoter for bacteriophage T7 RNA polymerase
   1783..2592    +  CDS            KanR: aminoglycoside phosphotransferase; aph(3')-Ia; confers resistance to kanamycin in bacteria or G418 (Geneticin®) in eukaryotes
   2739..3327    +  rep_origin     ori: high-copy-number ColE1/pMB1/pBR322/pUC origin of replication
