[The description below was written by a language model from this plasmid's Addgene catalogue record and pLannotate feature annotations shown in this document.]
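Description:
JI702: pMAGIC (L5-L4) hU6::SaCas9 gRNA scaffold; RIP is a Gateway entry plasmid from the pMAGIC modular cloning platform, built on the Invitrogen pDONR221 P5-P4 backbone. It is a small (about 3.4 kb), high-copy bacterial plasmid maintained through a ColE1/pUC-type origin and selected with kanamycin via an aminoglycoside phosphotransferase gene. rrnB T1 and T2 terminators lie upstream of the cloning region, where they insulate it from read-through transcription. The short lacI and lacZα fragments and the T7 promoter are backbone remnants with no stated function here.

The synthetic insert of roughly 835 bp sits between attL5 and attL4 recombination sites. These define its position as one module in a four-component MultiSite Gateway Pro LR assembly into a destination vector. Within the insert, a human U6 RNA polymerase III promoter is followed by an empty guide RNA scaffold for Staphylococcus aureus Cas9. The construct is catalogued as an empty backbone: a targeting protospacer is added by ligating annealed oligonucleotides into BsaI-digested plasmid, which yields a complete U6-driven SaCas9 guide.

Downstream of the scaffold is an element the record calls "RIP". The abbreviation is not expanded in the record and the element is not annotated in the feature table, although an unannotated stretch between the scaffold and attL4 is where it would fall. Its position at the 3′ end of the module suggests it is meant to act on the adjoining component after assembly, but the record does not say so. The associated work concerns cloning platforms for transgene expression and dCas9-based epigenome editing, so the plasmid supplies the guide RNA module for such multi-part assemblies.
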