Addgene plasmid #121820: JI702: pMAGIC (L5-L4) hU6::SaCas9 gRNA scaffold; RIP
Purpose: (Empty Backbone) pMAGIC L5-L4 entry plasmid, contains empty human U6-driven SaCas9 gRNA scaffold and RIP for 4-component MultiSite Gateway Pro assembly. Protospacer motif can be inserted after BsaI digestion.
Depositing lab: Christopher Newgard. Depositing organization: Duke University. Publication: Creation of versatile cloning platforms for transgene expression and dCas9-based epigenome editing. Haldeman JM, Conway AE, Arlotto ME, Slentz DH, Muoio DM, Becker TC, Newgard CB. Nucleic Acids Res. 2018 Dec 27. pii: 5264291. doi: 10.1093/nar/gky1286. PubMed 30590691.
Backbone
  Vector backbone: pDONR221 P5-P4
  Backbone manufacturer: Invitrogen
  Backbone size (bp): 2554
  Vector type: Synthetic Biology ; pMAGIC Gateway Entry Plasmid
Growth in bacteria
  Bacterial resistance: Kanamycin, 50 μg/mL
  Growth temperature: 37°C
  Growth strain: DH5alpha
  Copy number: High Copy
Gene/Insert
  Gene/Insert name: hU6::SaCas9 gRNA scaffold + RIP
  Species: Synthetic
  Insert size (bp): 835
  Cloning method: Gateway Cloning
  Sequencing primers: 5′ M13F; 3′ M13R
Terms and licenses: Academic/Nonprofit Terms; Industry Terms: Not Available to Industry
Depositor comments: Annealed oligonucleotides containing the protospacer motif can be ligated into BsaI digested plasmid. SaCas9 gRNA scaffold derived from PMID: 26721686
How to cite: JI702: pMAGIC (L5-L4) hU6::SaCas9 gRNA scaffold; RIP was a gift from Christopher Newgard (Addgene plasmid # 121820 ; http://n2t.net/addgene:121820 ; RRID:Addgene_121820)
